Addgene plasmid #68237: pDGB1_omega2R
Purpose: GoldenBraid level 1 Omega plant expression vector
Depositing lab: Diego Orzaez. Depositing organization: Agencia Estatal Consejo Superior de Investigaciones Científicas, M.P. Publication: GoldenBraid 2.0: a comprehensive DNA assembly framework for plant synthetic biology. Sarrion-Perdigones A, Vazquez-Vilar M, Palaci J, Castelijns B, Forment J, Ziarsolo P, Blanca J, Granell A, Orzaez D. Plant Physiol. 2013 Jul;162(3):1618-31. 10.1104/pp.113.217661 PubMed 23669743.
Backbone
  Vector backbone: pDGB1_omega2R
  Backbone manufacturer: self-made; derived from pGreenII generated at the JIC
  Vector type: Plant Expression, Synthetic Biology
Growth in bacteria
  Bacterial resistance: Spectinomycin, 50 μg/mL
  Growth temperature: 37°C
  Growth strain: DH5alpha
  Copy number: High Copy
Gene/Insert
  Gene/Insert name: empty vector
  Cloning method: Restriction Enzyme; 5′ cloning site BsmBI (unknown if destroyed); 3′ cloning site BsmBI (unknown if destroyed)
  Sequencing primers: 5′ caacctctcgggcttctgga
Terms and licenses: Academic/Nonprofit Terms; Industry Terms: Not Available to Industry
How to cite: pDGB1_omega2R was a gift from Diego Orzaez (Addgene plasmid # 68237 ; http://n2t.net/addgene:68237 ; RRID:Addgene_68237)
