[The description below was written by a language model from this plasmid's Addgene catalogue record and pLannotate feature annotations shown in this document.]
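Description:
pDGB1_omega2R is an empty destination vector from the GoldenBraid 2.0 modular DNA assembly system for plant synthetic biology. It is a compact (about 3.5 kb) binary plasmid derived from pGreenII and serves as a level 1 "omega" acceptor for building plant expression constructs. In E. coli it replicates from a high-copy ColE1/pUC-type origin and is selected with spectinomycin through an aadA gene. The small gentamicin-resistance, integron Pc promoter and transposase fragments annotated nearby look like remnants of the source of that cassette rather than functional elements. A pSa origin is also present. In pGreen-type vectors this origin supports replication in Agrobacterium, generally with replication functions supplied in trans by a helper plasmid, although the record does not mention a helper.

The cloning region lies between nopaline-type left and right T-DNA border repeats, so anything assembled there can be transferred into plant cells by Agrobacterium. In the empty vector this position holds a lacZα cassette, comprising a CAP binding site, lac promoter and operator, a pUC-type multiple cloning site and a lacZα fragment. The catalogue lists BsmBI as both the 5′ and 3′ cloning site. This fits the GoldenBraid scheme, in which a type IIS enzyme excises the lacZα stuffer and replaces it with assembled parts, which in general permits blue/white screening of recombinants. No plant promoter, selectable marker or gene of interest is carried; these come from the modules inserted by the user. The record does not explain the "2R" designation beyond identifying the plasmid as one member of the omega vector set. The vector is typically used as an intermediate or final acceptor when combining transcriptional units into multigene constructs for plant transformation or transient expression.
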