Features (pLannotate 1.2.2; 15 found; start..end, strand, type, name):
     32..74      +  CDS            lacI (fragment): lac repressor; lacI; The lac repressor binds to the lac operator to inhibit transcription in E. coli. This inhibition can be relieved by adding lactose or isopropyl-β-D-thiogalactopyranoside (IPTG).
     87..108     +  protein_bind   CAP binding site: CAP binding activates transcription in the presence of cAMP. E. coli catabolite activator protein
    123..153     +  promoter       lac promoter: promoter for the E. coli lac operon
    161..177     +  protein_bind   lac operator: The lac repressor binds to the lac operator to inhibit transcription in E. coli. This inhibition can be relieved by adding lactose or isopropyl-β-D-thiogalactopyranoside (IPTG). lac repressor encoded by lacI
    214..270     -  misc_feature   MCS: pUC18/19 multiple cloning site
    267..424     +  CDS            lacZα (fragment): LacZα fragment of β-galactosidase; lacZ fragment
    430..529     -  misc_feature   bom (fragment): basis of mobility region from pBR322
    635..659     +  misc_feature   RB T-DNA repeat: right border repeat from nopaline C58 T-DNA
    750..1338    -  rep_origin     ori: high-copy-number ColE1/pMB1/pBR322/pUC origin of replication
   1512..2300    -  CDS            aadA: S3AD_ECOLX - Experimental evidence at protein level: Swiss-Prot protein existence level 1. Mediates bacterial resistance to the antibiotics streptomycin and spectinomycin. From Escherichia coli.
   2307..2363    -  CDS            GmR (fragment): gentamycin acetyltransferase; aacC1; confers resistance to gentamycin
   2539..2562    -  promoter       Pc promoter (fragment): intI1 (promoter lies within the coding sequence); class 1 integron promoter
   2838..2939    +  CDS            TRA2_ECOLX (fragment): Protein predicted: Swiss-Prot protein existence level 4. Required for transposition of transposon Tn903. From Escherichia coli.
   2944..3379    +  rep_origin     pSa ori: origin of replication from bacterial plasmid pSa
   3506..3       +  misc_feature   LB T-DNA repeat (across the origin): left border repeat from nopaline C58 T-DNA (truncated)
>Addgene plasmid #68237 | pDGB1_omega2R | depositor full sequence | sequence record 126384 | pDGB1_omega2R sequence 3525 bps
TAACAAGCTTGGTCTCAGTCAAGCGTGAGACGCAGCTGGCACGACAGGTTTCCCGACTGGAAAGCGGGCA
GTGAGCGCAACGCAATTAATGTGAGTTAGCTCACTCATTAGGCACCCCAGGCTTTACACTATATGCTTCC
GGCTCGTATGTTGTGTGGAATTGTGAGCGGATAACAATTTCACACAGGAAACAGCTATGACCATGATTAC
GCCAAGCTTGCATGCCTGCAGGTCGACTCTAGAGGATCCCCGGGTACCGAGCTCGAATTCACTGGCCGTC
GTTTTACAACGTCGTGACTGGGAAAACCCTGGCGTTACCCAACTTAATCGCCTTGCAGCACATCCCCCTT
TCGCCAGCTGGCGTAATAGCGAAGAGGCCTGCGCCGATCGCCCTTCCCAACAGTTGCGCAGCCTGAATGG
CGAATGGCGCCTGATGCGGTATTTTCTCCTTACGCATCTGTGCGGTATTTCACACCGCATATGGTGCACT
CTCAGTACAATCTGCTCTGATGCCGCATAGTTAAGCCAGCCCCGACACCCGCCAACACCCGCTGACGCGC
CCTGACGGGCTTGTCTGCTCCCGGCATCCGCTTACAGACAAGCTGTGCGTCTCACTCCGCTTGAGACCAA
GCTTTGACAGGATATATTGGCGGGTAAACTAAGTCGCTGTATGTGTTTGTTTGAGATCTCATGTGAGCAA
AAGGCCAGCAAAAGGCCAGGAACCGTAAAAAGGCCGCGTTGCTGGCGTTTTTCCATAGGCTCCGCCCCCC
TGACGAGCATCACAAAAATCGACGCTCAAGTCAGAGGTGGCGAAACCCGACAGGACTATAAAGATACCAG
GCGTTTCCCCCTGGAAGCTCCCTCGTGCGCTCTCCTGTTCCGACCCTGCCGCTTACCGGATACCTGTCCG
CCTTTCTCCCTTCGGGAAGCGTGGCGCTTTCTCATAGCTCACGCTGTAGGTATCTCAGTTCGGTGTAGGT
CGTTCGCTCCAAGCTGGGCTGTGTGCACGAACCCCCCGTTCAGCCCGACCGCTGCGCCTTATCCGGTAAC
TATCGTCTTGAGTCCAACCCGGTAAGACACGACTTATCGCCACTGGCAGCAGCCACTGGTAACAGGATTA
GCAGAGCGAGGTATGTAGGCGGTGCTACAGAGTTCTTGAAGTGGTGGCCTAACTACGGCTACACTAGAAG
AACAGTATTTGGTATCTGCGCTCTGCTGAAGCCAGTTACCTTCGGAAGAAGAGTTGGTAGCTCTTGATCC
GGCAAACAAACCACCGCTGGTAGCGGTGGTTTTTTTGTTTGCAAGCAGCAGATTACGCGCAGAAAAAAAG
GATCTCAAGAAGATCCTTTGATCTTTTCTACGGGGTCTGACGCTCAGTGGAACGAAAACTCACGTTAAGG
GATTTTGGTCATGAGATTATCAAAAAGGATCTTCACCTAGATCCTTTTAAATTAAAAATGAAGTTTTAAA
TCAATCTAAAGTATATATGTGTAACATTGGTCTAGTGATTATTTGCCGACTACCTTGGTGATCTCGCCTT
TCACGTAGTGGACAAATTCTTCCAACTGATCTGCGCGCGAGGCCAAGCGATCTTCTTCTTGTCCAAGATA
AGCCTGTCTAGCTTCAAGTATGACGGGCTGATACTGGGCCGGCAGGCGCTCCATTGCCCAGTCGGCAGCG
ACATCCTTCGGCGCGATTTTGCCGGTTACTGCGCTGTACCAAATGCGGGACAACGTAAGCACTACATTTC
GCTCATCACCAGCCCAGTCGGGCGGCGAGTTCCATAGCGTTAAGGTTTCATTTAGCGCCTCAAATAGATC
CTGTTCAGGAACCGGATCAAAGAGTTCCTCCGCCGCTGGACCTACCAAGGCAACGCTATGTTCTCTTGCT
TTTGTCAGCAAGATAGCCAGATCAATGTCGATCGTGGCTGGCTCGAAGATACCTGCAAGAATGTCATTGC
GCTGCCATTCTCCAAATTGCAGTTCGCGCTTAGCTGGATAACGCCACGGAATGATGTCGTCGTGCACAAC
AATGGTGACTTCTACAGCGCGGAGAATCTCGCTCTCTCCAGGGGAAGCCGAAGTTTCCAAAAGGTCGTTG
ATCAAAGCTCGCCGCGTTGTTTCATCAAGCCTTACGGTCACCGTAACCAGCAAATCAATATCACTGTGTG
GCTTCAGGCCGCCATCCACTGCGGAGCCGTACAAATGTACGGCCAGCAACGTCGGTTCGAGATGGCGCTC
GATGACGCCAACTACCTCTGATAGTTGAGTCGATACTTCGGCGATCACCGCTTCCCTCATGATGTTTAAC
TTTGTTTTAGGGCGACTGCCCTGCTGCGTAACATCGTTGCTGCTCCATAACATCAAACATCGACCCACGG
CGTAACGCGCTTGCTGCTTGGATGCCCGAGGCATAGACTGTACCCCAAAAAAACAGTCATAACAAGCCAT
GAAAACCGCCACTGCGCCGTTACCACCGCTGCGTTCGGTCAAGGTTCTGGACCAGTTGCGTGAGCGCATA
CGCTACTTGCATTACAGCTTACGAACCGAACAGGCTTATGTCCACTGGGTTCGTGCCTTCATCCGTTTCC
ACGGTGTGCGTCACCCGGCAACCTTGGGCAGCAGCGAAGTCGAGGCATTTCTGTCCTGGCTGGAACACCC
CTTGTATTACTGTTTATGTAAGCAGACAGTTTTATTGTTCATGATGATATATTTTTATCTTGTGCAATGT
AACATCAGAGATTTTGAGACACAACGTGGCTTTGTTGAATAAATCGAACTTTTGCTGAGTTGAAGGATCA
GATCACGCATCTTCCCGACAACGCAGACCGTTCCGTGGCAAAGCAAAAGTTCAAAATCACCAACTGGTCC
ACCTACAACAAAGCTCTCATCAACCGTGGCTCCCTCACTTTCTGGCTGGATGATGGGGCGATTCAGGCGA
TCCCCATCCAACAGCCCGCCGTCGAGCGGGCTTTTTTATCCCCGGAAGCCTGTGGATAGAGGGTAGTTAT
CCACGTGAAACCGCTAATGCCCCGCAAAGCCTTGATTCACGGGGCTTTCCGGCCCGCTCCAAAAACTATC
CACGTGAAATCGCTAATCAGGGTACGTGAAATCGCTAATCGGAGTACGTGAAATCGCTAATAAGGTCACG
TGAAATCGCTAATCAAAAAGGCACGTGAGAACGCTAATAGCCCTTTCAGATCAACAGCTTGCAAACACCC
CTCGCTCCGGCAAGTAGTTACAGCAAGTAGTATGTTCAATTAGCTTTTCAATTATGAATATATATATCAA
TTATTGGTCGCCCTTGGCTTGTGGACAATGCGCTACGCGCACCGGCTCCGCCCGTGGACAACCGCAAGCG
GTTGCCCACCGTCGAGCGCCTTTGCCCACAACCCGGCGGCCGGCCGCAACAGATCGTTTTATAAATTTTT
TTTTTTGAAAAAGAAAAAGCCCGAAAGGCGGCAACCTCTCGGGCTTCTGGATTTCCGATCCCCGGAATTA
GATCTTGGCAGGATATATTGTGGTG
