>Addgene plasmid #68237 | pDGB1_omega2R | addgene partial sequence | sequence record 126383 | ASK-FN2 5'-CGGCCTTTTTACGGTTCCTG-3'
TGCTTNCTCATGANATCTCAACNAACACATACAGGCGACTTAGTTTACCCGCCAATATATCCTGTCAAAG
CTTGGTCTCAAGCGGAGTGAGACGCACAGCTTGTCTGTAAGCGGATGCCGGGAGCAGACAAGCCCGTCAG
GGCGCGTCAGCGGGTGTTGGCGGGTGTCGGGGCTGGCTTAACTATGCGGCATCAGAGCAGATTGTACTGA
GAGTGCACCATATGCGGTGTGAAATACCGCACAGATGCGTAAGGAGAAAATACCGCATCAGGCGCCATTC
GCCATTCAGGCTGCGCAACTGTTGGGAAGGGCGATCGGCGCAGGCCTCTTCGCTATTACGCCAGCTGGCG
AAAGGGGGATGTGCTGCAAGGCGATTAAGTTGGGTAACGCCAGGGTTTTCCCAGTCACGACGTTGTAAAA
CGACGGCCAGTGAATTCGAGCTCGGTACCCGGGGATCCTCTAGAGTCGACCTGCAGGCATGCAAGCTTGG
CGTAATCATGGTCATAGCTGTTTCCTGTGTGAAATTGTTATCCGCTCACAATTCCACACAACATACGAGC
CGGAAGCATATAGTGTAAAGCCTGGGGTGCCTAATGAGTGAGCTAACTCACATTAATTGCGTTGCGCTCA
CTGCCCGCTTTCCAGTCGGGAAACCTGTCGTGCCAGCTGCGTCTCACGCTTGACTGAGACCAAGCTTGTT
ACACCACAATATATCCTGCCAAGATCTAATTCCGGGGATCGGAAATCCAGAAGCCCGAGAGGTTGCCGCC
TTTCGGGCTTTTTCTTTTTCAAAAAAAAAAATTTATAAAACGATCTGTTGCGGCCGGCCGCCGGGTTGTG
GGCAAAGGCGCTCGACGGTGGGCAACCGCTTGCGGTTGTCCACGGGCGGAGCCGGTGCGCGTANCGCATT
GTCCACAAGCCAAGGGCGACNATAATTGATATATATATTCATAATTGAAAAGCTAATTGANCATACTACT
NGCTGTAACTACTTGCCGNANCNAGGGGTGTTTGCAANCTGTTGATCTGAAANGGCTNTNAACGTNCTCA
CGTGCCTTTTNNATNACGATTTCCCGTGACCTTNTANCGATTTNCCNTTACTCCNATANCGATTTCCCGT
ACCTGATANCGANTTCCCNGGGANANTTTNGAACGGGCCGAAANCCCNGNAAAAAGGNTTTCGGGNANNA
NNGTTTCNGNGAAAAAACCCTTTCCAAGGTTCGGG
